>Addgene plasmid #47370 | HLH Bmal Pas 1-465-VenC V435R | addgene partial sequence | sequence record 69465 | SV40pA-rev
TTAACAACAACAATTGCATTCATTTTATGTTTCAGGTTCAGGGGGAGGTGTGGGAGGTTTTTTAAAGCAA
GTAAAACCTCTACAAATGTGGTATGGCTGATTATGATCAGTTATCTAGATCCGGTGGATCCCGAGGGCAG
CATTCCGGACTTGTACAGCTCGTCCATGCCGAGAGTGATCCCGGCGGCGGTCACGAACTCCAGCAGGACC
ATGTGATCGCGCTTCTCGTTGGGGTCTTTGCTCAGGGCGGACTGGTAGCTCAGGTAGTGGTTGTCGGGCA
GCAGCACGGGGCCGTCGCCGATGGGGGTGTTCTGCTGGTAGTGGTCGGCGAGCTGCACGCCGCCGTCCTC
GATGTTGTGGCGGATCTTGAAGTTGGCCTTGATGCCGTTCTTCTGCTTGTCCACCATGGTGGCGACCGGG
CTGTCCATGCTGTGGGGGGGTGCTGTTAGCTGCGGGAAGGTTGGGTCCCCGCCTTCCAGGACATTGGCTA
AAACAACAGTGTTGGTTGAGCGAATGTATTCAACTTCCTTGGTCCACGGGTTCATGAAACTGAACCATCG
ACTTCGTAGCGTGATAAAAGAACCATCTTTGATCTTAAACTTATAGCAATTAGTTGTGATCTTTTCTCTT
GTCTGTAAAACTTGCCTGTGACATTCTGCGAGGTGTCCTATGTCGTCTTGATGAAAATACTCATAACATG
ATGTACCTAGAAGTTCCTGTGGTAGATACGCCAAAATAGCTGTCGCCCTCTGATCTACAAAAACAAATTT
CCCATCTATTGCGTGTCGAGAAACGTACTCCATA
