>Addgene plasmid #47370 | HLH Bmal Pas 1-465-VenC V435R | addgene partial sequence | sequence record 69516 | EGFP-C 5'-CATGGTCCTGCTGGAGTTCGTG-3'
GTCCGGAATGCTGCCCTCGGGATCCACCGGATCTAGATAACTGATCATAATCAGCCATACCACATTTGTA
GAGGTTTTACTTGCTTTAAAAAACCTCCCACACCTCCCCCTGAACCTGAAACATAAAATGAATGCAATTG
TTGTTGTTAACTTGTTTATTGCAGCTTATAATGGTTACAAATAAAGCAATAGCATCACAAATTTCACAAA
TAAAGCATTTTTTTCACTGCATTCTAGTTGTGGTTTGTCCAAACTCATCAATGTATCTTAAGGCGTAAAT
TGTAAGCGTTAATATTTTGTTAAAATTCGCGTTAAATTTTTGTTAAATCAGCTCATTTTTTAACCAATAG
GCCGAAATCGGCAAAATCCCTTATAAATCAAAAGAATAGACCGAGATAGGGT
[37 nt withheld, positions 403-439]
AAAGAACGTGGACTCCAACGTCAAAGG
[49 nt withheld, positions 467-515]
T
[91 nt withheld, positions 517-607]
G
[124 nt withheld, positions 609-732]
CAGGTGGCACTTTTCGGGGAAATGTGCGCGGAACCCCTATTTGTTTATTTTTCTAAATACATTCAAATAT
GTATCCGCTCATGAGACAATAACCCTGATAAATGCTTCAATAATATTGAAAAA
