[The description below was written by a language model from this plasmid's Addgene catalogue record.]
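Description:
HLH Bmal Pas 1-465-VenC V435R is a mammalian expression plasmid built on the Clontech pEGFP-C1 backbone. It is maintained in bacteria as a high-copy plasmid under kanamycin selection. No feature table is provided with the record, so origins of replication, polyadenylation signals and any mammalian selection marker carried over from the parental backbone cannot be confirmed here. The restriction sites used for cloning are listed as unknown.

The insert is a fragment of mouse Bmal1 (also known as Arntl or MOP3) covering amino acids 1-465. As the construct name indicates, this span includes the basic helix-loop-helix domain and the PAS domain region of this circadian clock transcription factor. The fragment carries a single substitution, V435R, and is expressed from the CMV promoter. It is fused at its C terminus to a fragment of the yellow fluorescent protein Venus, residues 156-239. A partial Venus fragment like this is non-fluorescent by itself and is typically used in bimolecular fluorescence complementation, where fluorescence is restored only when a partner protein carrying the complementary N-terminal Venus half is brought close by a protein-protein interaction. The record does not name the partner construct or describe the assay.

The stated purpose is simply a Venus-tagged Bmal fragment used for mutation. The associated publication concerns the structure of the CLOCK:BMAL1 heterodimer. The V435R variant is therefore plausibly meant to test how this residue contributes to complex formation in mammalian cells, compared with a wild-type counterpart, although the record does not say this outright.
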