Addgene plasmid #47370: HLH Bmal Pas 1-465-VenC V435R
Purpose: Bmal fragment cloned with Venus tag used for mutation
Depositing lab: Joseph Takahashi. Depositing organization: University of Texas Southwestern Medical Center. Publication: Crystal structure of the heterodimeric CLOCK:BMAL1 transcriptional activator complex. Huang N, Chelliah Y, Shan Y, Taylor CA, Yoo SH, Partch C, Green CB, Zhang H, Takahashi JS. Science. 2012 Jul 13;337(6091):189-94. doi: 10.1126/science.1222804. Epub 2012 May 31. PubMed 22653727.
Backbone
  Vector backbone: pEGFP-C1
  Backbone manufacturer: Clontech
  Vector type: Mammalian Expression
Growth in bacteria
  Bacterial resistance: Kanamycin, 50 μg/mL
  Growth temperature: 37°C
  Growth strain: DH5alpha
  Copy number: High Copy
Gene/Insert
  Gene/Insert name: BMAL
  Species: M. musculus (mouse)
  Mutation: aa 1-465, V435R
  Entrez Gene: Bmal1 (a.k.a. Arnt3, Arntl, BMAL1b, MOP3, bHLHe5, bmal1b')
  Promoter: CMV
  Tag / fusion protein: Venus aa 156-239 (C terminal on backbone)
  Cloning method: Restriction Enzyme; 5′ cloning site unknown (unknown if destroyed); 3′ cloning site unknown (unknown if destroyed)
  Sequencing primers: 5′ CMV-F
Terms and licenses: Academic/Nonprofit Terms; Industry Terms: Not Available to Industry
How to cite: HLH Bmal Pas 1-465-VenC V435R was a gift from Joseph Takahashi (Addgene plasmid # 47370 ; http://n2t.net/addgene:47370 ; RRID:Addgene_47370)
